LOCUS       Exported 5432 bp ds-DNA circular SYN 12-MAY-2021
DEFINITION  synthetic circular DNA
ACCESSION   .
VERSION     .
KEYWORDS    pFA6a-kanMX6-PGAL1-GFP
SOURCE      synthetic DNA construct
  ORGANISM  synthetic DNA construct
REFERENCE   1 (bases 1 to 5432)
  AUTHORS   Longtine MS, McKenzie A 3rd, Demarini DJ, Shah NG, Wach A, Brachat
            A, Philippsen P, Pringle JR
  TITLE     Additional modules for versatile and economical PCR-based gene
            deletion and modification in Saccharomyces cerevisiae.
  JOURNAL   Yeast. 1998 Jul;14(10):953-61.
  PUBMED    9717241
REFERENCE   2 (bases 1 to 5432)
  AUTHORS   .
  TITLE     Direct Submission
  JOURNAL   Exported May 12, 2021 from SnapGene Server 1.1.58
            http://www.snapgene.com
FEATURES             Location/Qualifiers
     source          1..5432
                     /organism="synthetic DNA construct"
                     /mol_type="other DNA"
     promoter        complement(1..19)
                     /label=SP6 promoter
                     /note="promoter for bacteriophage SP6 RNA polymerase"
     primer_bind     complement(2..19)
                     /label=SP6
                     /note="SP6 promoter, forward primer"
     primer_bind     complement(100..119)
                     /label=pRS-marker
                     /note="pRS vectors, use to sequence yeast selectable
                     marker"
     primer_bind     219..241
                     /label=pGEX 3'
                     /note="pGEX vectors, reverse primer"
     primer_bind     complement(279..297)
                     /label=pBRforEco
                     /note="pBR322 vectors, upsteam of EcoRI site, forward
                     primer"
     promoter        365..469
                     /gene="bla"
                     /label=AmpR promoter
     CDS             470..1330
                     /codon_start=1
                     /gene="bla"
                     /product="beta-lactamase"
                     /label=AmpR
                     /note="confers resistance to ampicillin, carbenicillin, and
                     related antibiotics"
                     /translation="MSIQHFRVALIPFFAAFCLPVFAHPETLVKVKDAEDQLGARVGYI
                     ELDLNSGKILESFRPEERFPMMSTFKVLLCGAVLSRIDAGQEQLGRRIHYSQNDLVEYS
                     PVTEKHLTDGMTVRELCSAAITMSDNTAANLLLTTIGGPKELTAFLHNMGDHVTRLDRW
                     EPELNEAIPNDERDTTMPVAMATTLRKLLTGELLTLASRQQLIDWMEADKVAGPLLRSA
                     LPAGWFIADKSGAGERGSRGIIAALGPDGKPSRIVVIYTTGSQATMDERNRQIAEIGAS
                     LIKHW"
     primer_bind     complement(688..707)
                     /label=Amp-R
                     /note="Ampicillin resistance gene, reverse primer"
     rep_origin      1501..2089
                     /direction=RIGHT
                     /label=ori
                     /note="high-copy-number ColE1/pMB1/pBR322/pUC origin of
                     replication"
     primer_bind     1990..2009
                     /label=pBR322ori-F
                     /note="pBR322 origin, forward primer"
     primer_bind     2243..2260
                     /label=L4440
                     /note="L4440 vector, forward primer"
     primer_bind     2347..2366
                     /label=T7
                     /note="T7 promoter, forward primer"
     promoter        2347..2365
                     /label=T7 promoter
                     /note="promoter for bacteriophage T7 RNA polymerase"
     gene            complement(2470..3826)
                     /label=kanMX
                     /note="yeast selectable marker conferring kanamycin
                     resistance (Wach et al., 1994)"
     terminator      2470..2667
                     /label=TEF terminator
                     /note="Ashbya gossypii TEF terminator"
     CDS             complement(2673..3482)
                     /codon_start=1
                     /gene="aph(3')-Ia"
                     /product="aminoglycoside phosphotransferase"
                     /label=KanR
                     /note="confers resistance to kanamycin"
                     /translation="MGKEKTHVSRPRLNSNMDADLYGYKWARDNVGQSGATIYRLYGKP
                     DAPELFLKHGKGSVANDVTDEMVRLNWLTEFMPLPTIKHFIRTPDDAWLLTTAIPGKTA
                     FQVLEEYPDSGENIVDALAVFLRRLHSIPVCNCPFNSDRVFRLAQAQSRMNNGLVDASD
                     FDDERNGWPVEQVWKEMHKLLPFSPDSVVTHGDFSLDNLIFDEGKLIGCIDVGRVGIAD
                     RYQDLAILWNCLGEFSPSLQKRLFQKYGIDNPDMNKLQFHLMLDEFF"
     primer_bind     3396..3415
                     /label=Kan-R
                     /note="Kanamycin resistance gene, reverse primer"
     promoter        complement(3483..3826)
                     /label=TEF promoter
                     /note="Ashbya gossypii TEF promoter"
     promoter        3960..4401
                     /gene="S. cerevisiae GAL1"
                     /label=GAL1 promoter
                     /note="inducible promoter, regulated by Gal4"
     protein_bind    3960..4077
                     /label=UAS
                     /bound_moiety="Gal4"
                     /note="upstream activating sequence mediating
                     Gal4-dependent induction"
     primer_bind     4372..4395
                     /label=GAL1
                     /note="S. cerevisiae GAL1 promoter, forward primer"
     CDS             4436..5149
                     /codon_start=1
                     /product="Aequoria victoria green fluorescent protein"
                     /label=GFP
                     /translation="SKGEELFTGVVPILVELDGDVNGHKFSVSGEGEGDATYGKLTLKF
                     ICTTGKLPVPWPTLVTTFTYGVQCFSRYPDHMKRHDFFKSAMPEGYVQERTIFFKDDGN
                     YKTRAEVKFEGDTLVNRIELKGIDFKEDGNILGHKLEYNYNSHNVYIMADKQKNGIKVN
                     FKIRHNIEDGSVQLADHYQQNTPIGDGPVLLPDNHYLSTQSALSKDPNEKRDHMVLLEF
                     VTAAGITHGMDELYK"
     primer_bind     complement(4463..4491)
                     /label=GFP-R
                     /note="GFP, reverse primer. Does NOT anneal to EGFP"
     primer_bind     5086..5106
                     /label=GFP-F
                     /note="GFP, forward primer. Does NOT anneal to EGFP"
     terminator      5170..5357
                     /gene="S. cerevisiae ADH1"
                     /label=ADH1 terminator
                     /note="transcription terminator for the S. cerevisiae
                     alcohol dehydrogenase 1 (ADH1) gene"
     primer_bind     complement(5225..5249)
                     /label=pHybLex-R
                     /note="ADH terminator, reverse primer"
ORIGIN
        1 tctatagtgt cacctaaatc gtatgtgtat gatacataag gttatgtatt aattgtagcc
       61 gcgttctaac gacaatatgt ccatatggtg cactctcagt acaatctgct ctgatgccgc
      121 atagttaagc cagccccgac acccgccaac acccgctgac gcgccctgac gggcttgtct
      181 gctcccggca tccgcttaca gacaagctgt gaccgtctcc gggagctgca tgtgtcagag
      241 gttttcaccg tcatcaccga aacgcgcgag acgaaagggc ctcgtgatac gcctattttt
      301 ataggttaat gtcatgataa taatggtttc ttagacgtca ggtggcactt ttcggggaaa
      361 tgtgcgcgga acccctattt gtttattttt ctaaatacat tcaaatatgt atccgctcat
      421 gagacaataa ccctgataaa tgcttcaata atattgaaaa aggaagagta tgagtattca
      481 acatttccgt gtcgccctta ttcccttttt tgcggcattt tgccttcctg tttttgctca
      541 cccagaaacg ctggtgaaag taaaagatgc tgaagatcag ttgggtgcac gagtgggtta
      601 catcgaactg gatctcaaca gcggtaagat ccttgagagt tttcgccccg aagaacgttt
      661 tccaatgatg agcactttta aagttctgct atgtggcgcg gtattatccc gtattgacgc
      721 cgggcaagag caactcggtc gccgcataca ctattctcag aatgacttgg ttgagtactc
      781 accagtcaca gaaaagcatc ttacggatgg catgacagta agagaattat gcagtgctgc
      841 cataaccatg agtgataaca ctgcggccaa cttacttctg acaacgatcg gaggaccgaa
      901 ggagctaacc gcttttttgc acaacatggg ggatcatgta actcgccttg atcgttggga
      961 accggagctg aatgaagcca taccaaacga cgagcgtgac accacgatgc ctgtagcaat
     1021 ggcaacaacg ttgcgcaaac tattaactgg cgaactactt actctagctt cccggcaaca
     1081 attaatagac tggatggagg cggataaagt tgcaggacca cttctgcgct cggcccttcc
     1141 ggctggctgg tttattgctg ataaatctgg agccggtgag cgtgggtctc gcggtatcat
     1201 tgcagcactg gggccagatg gtaagccctc ccgtatcgta gttatctaca cgacggggag
     1261 tcaggcaact atggatgaac gaaatagaca gatcgctgag ataggtgcct cactgattaa
     1321 gcattggtaa ctgtcagacc aagtttactc atatatactt tagattgatt taaaacttca
     1381 tttttaattt aaaaggatct aggtgaagat cctttttgat aatctcatga ccaaaatccc
     1441 ttaacgtgag ttttcgttcc actgagcgtc agaccccgta gaaaagatca aaggatcttc
     1501 ttgagatcct ttttttctgc gcgtaatctg ctgcttgcaa acaaaaaaac caccgctacc
     1561 agcggtggtt tgtttgccgg atcaagagct accaactctt tttccgaagg taactggctt
     1621 cagcagagcg cagataccaa atactgtcct tctagtgtag ccgtagttag gccaccactt
     1681 caagaactct gtagcaccgc ctacatacct cgctctgcta atcctgttac cagtggctgc
     1741 tgccagtggc gataagtcgt gtcttaccgg gttggactca agacgatagt taccggataa
     1801 ggcgcagcgg tcgggctgaa cggggggttc gtgcacacag cccagcttgg agcgaacgac
     1861 ctacaccgaa ctgagatacc tacagcgtga gcattgagaa agcgccacgc ttcccgaagg
     1921 gagaaaggcg gacaggtatc cggtaagcgg cagggtcgga acaggagagc gcacgaggga
     1981 gcttccaggg ggaaacgcct ggtatcttta tagtcctgtc gggtttcgcc acctctgact
     2041 tgagcgtcga tttttgtgat gctcgtcagg ggggcggagc ctatggaaaa acgccagcaa
     2101 cgcggccttt ttacggttcc tggccttttg ctggcctttt gctcacatgt tctttcctgc
     2161 gttatcccct gattctgtgg ataaccgtat taccgccttt gagtgagctg ataccgctcg
     2221 ccgcagccga acgaccgagc gcagcgagtc agtgagcgag gaagcggaag agcgcccaat
     2281 acgcaaaccg cctctccccg cgcgttggcc gattcattaa tgcaggttaa cctggcttat
     2341 cgaaattaat acgactcact atagggagac cggcagatcc gcggccgcat aggccactag
     2401 tggatctgat atcatcgatg aattcgagct cgtttaaact ggatggcggc gttagtatcg
     2461 aatcgacagc agtatagcga ccagcattca catacgattg acgcatgata ttactttctg
     2521 cgcacttaac ttcgcatctg ggcagatgat gtcgaggcga aaaaaaatat aaatcacgct
     2581 aacatttgat taaaatagaa caactacaat ataaaaaaac tatacaaatg acaagttctt
     2641 gaaaacaaga atctttttat tgtcagtact gattagaaaa actcatcgag catcaaatga
     2701 aactgcaatt tattcatatc aggattatca ataccatatt tttgaaaaag ccgtttctgt
     2761 aatgaaggag aaaactcacc gaggcagttc cataggatgg caagatcctg gtatcggtct
     2821 gcgattccga ctcgtccaac atcaatacaa cctattaatt tcccctcgtc aaaaataagg
     2881 ttatcaagtg agaaatcacc atgagtgacg actgaatccg gtgagaatgg caaaagctta
     2941 tgcatttctt tccagacttg ttcaacaggc cagccattac gctcgtcatc aaaatcactc
     3001 gcatcaacca aaccgttatt cattcgtgat tgcgcctgag cgagacgaaa tacgcgatcg
     3061 ctgttaaaag gacaattaca aacaggaatc gaatgcaacc ggcgcaggaa cactgccagc
     3121 gcatcaacaa tattttcacc tgaatcagga tattcttcta atacctggaa tgctgttttg
     3181 ccggggatcg cagtggtgag taaccatgca tcatcaggag tacggataaa atgcttgatg
     3241 gtcggaagag gcataaattc cgtcagccag tttagtctga ccatctcatc tgtaacatca
     3301 ttggcaacgc tacctttgcc atgtttcaga aacaactctg gcgcatcggg cttcccatac
     3361 aatcgataga ttgtcgcacc tgattgcccg acattatcgc gagcccattt atacccatat
     3421 aaatcagcat ccatgttgga atttaatcgc ggcctcgaaa cgtgagtctt ttccttaccc
     3481 atggttgttt atgttcggat gtgatgtgag aactgtatcc tagcaagatt ttaaaaggaa
     3541 gtatatgaaa gaagaacctc agtggcaaat cctaaccttt tatatttctc tacaggggcg
     3601 cggcgtgggg acaattcaac gcgtctgtga ggggagcgtt tccctgctcg caggtctgca
     3661 gcgaggagcc gtaatttttg cttcgcgccg tgcggccatc aaaatgtatg gatgcaaatg
     3721 attatacatg gggatgtatg ggctaaatgt acgggcgaca gtcacatcat gcccctgagc
     3781 tgcgcacgtc aagactgtca aggagggtat tctgggcctc catgtcgctg gccgggtgac
     3841 ccggcgggga cgaggcaagc taaacagatc tgtaaagagc cccattatct tagcctaaaa
     3901 aaaccttctc tttggaactt tcagtaatac gcttaactgc tcattgctat attgaagtac
     3961 ggattagaag ccgccgagcg ggtgacagcc ctccgaagga agactctcct ccgtgcgtcc
     4021 tcgtcttcac cggtcgcgtt cctgaaacgc agatgtgcct cgcgccgcac tgctccgaac
     4081 aataaagatt ctacaatact agcttttatg gttatgaaga ggaaaaattg gcagtaacct
     4141 ggccccacaa accttcaaat gaacgaatca aattaacaac cataggatga taatgcgatt
     4201 agttttttag ccttatttct ggggtaatta atcagcgaag cgatgatttt tgatctatta
     4261 acagatatat aaatgcaaaa actgcataac cactttaact aatactttca acattttcgg
     4321 tttgtattac ttcttattca aatgtaataa aagtatcaac aaaaaattgt taatatacct
     4381 ctatacttta acgtcaagga gaaaaaaccc ggatctcaaa atgtctttaa ttaacagtaa
     4441 aggagaagaa cttttcactg gagttgtccc aattcttgtt gaattagatg gtgatgttaa
     4501 tgggcacaaa ttttctgtca gtggagaggg tgaaggtgat gcaacatacg gaaaacttac
     4561 ccttaaattt atttgcacta ctggaaaact acctgttcca tggccaacac ttgtcactac
     4621 tttcacttat ggtgttcaat gcttttcaag atacccagat catatgaaac ggcatgactt
     4681 tttcaagagt gccatgcccg aaggttatgt acaggaaaga actatatttt tcaaagatga
     4741 cgggaactac aagacacgtg ctgaagtcaa gtttgaaggt gatacccttg ttaatagaat
     4801 cgagttaaaa ggtattgatt ttaaagaaga tggaaacatt cttggacaca aattggaata
     4861 caactataac tcacacaatg tatacatcat ggcagacaaa caaaagaatg gaatcaaagt
     4921 taacttcaaa attagacaca acattgaaga tggaagcgtt caactagcag accattatca
     4981 acaaaatact ccaattggcg atggccctgt ccttttacca gacaaccatt acctgtccac
     5041 acaatctgcc ctttcgaaag atcccaacga aaagagagac cacatggtcc ttcttgagtt
     5101 tgtaacagct gctgggatta cacatggcat ggatgaacta tacaaatagg gcgcgccact
     5161 tctaaataag cgaatttctt atgatttatg atttttatta ttaaataagt tataaaaaaa
     5221 ataagtgtat acaaatttta aagtgactct taggttttaa aacgaaaatt cttattcttg
     5281 agtaactctt tcctgtaggt caggttgctt tctcaggtat agtatgaggt cgctcttatt
     5341 gaccacacct ctaccggcag atccgctagg gataacaggg taatatagat ccgtcgacct
     5401 gcagcgtacg aagcttcagc tggcggccgc gt
//
