[The description below was written by a language model from this plasmid's Addgene catalogue record and the feature table of its GenBank file.]
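Description:
pFA6a-kanMX6-PGAL1-GFP is a 5.4 kb PCR-template plasmid from the pFA6a module series, designed for genomic targeting in Saccharomyces cerevisiae rather than for autonomous maintenance in yeast. The feature table shows no yeast replication origin or centromere. It is propagated in E. coli through a high-copy ColE1/pUC-type origin and a beta-lactamase gene conferring ampicillin resistance. SP6 and T7 phage promoters flank the module and serve as sequencing primer sites.

The payload, cloned between BglII and PacI sites, consists of two divergently arranged units. The first is the kanMX marker, in which an aminoglycoside phosphotransferase coding sequence is driven by the Ashbya gossypii TEF promoter and followed by the TEF terminator; it lies in reverse orientation relative to the rest of the module. The catalogue lists the yeast selectable marker as gentamicin, which most likely refers to the G418 (geneticin) selection normally used with kanMX. The second unit is the Gal4-regulated GAL1 promoter with its upstream activating sequence, followed by a GFP coding sequence (the S65T variant, according to the catalogue) and then the ADH1 terminator.

The associated publication describes modules for PCR-based gene deletion and modification. In that approach, the cassette is amplified with primers carrying homology to a chosen locus and integrated by homologous recombination. With this arrangement of marker, promoter and tag, insertion at the 5′ end of a target open reading frame would replace its native promoter with the galactose-inducible GAL1 promoter and fuse GFP to the protein's N terminus. This allows regulated expression and fluorescent localisation of the gene product. The record does not say which boundaries of the module are amplified for this purpose.
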