Addgene plasmid #41614: pFA6a-kanMX6-PGAL1-GFP
Depositing lab: John Pringle. Depositing organization: University of North Carolina at Chapel Hill. Publication: Additional modules for versatile and economical PCR-based gene deletion and modification in Saccharomyces cerevisiae. Longtine MS, McKenzie A 3rd, Demarini DJ, Shah NG, Wach A, Brachat A, Philippsen P, Pringle JR. Yeast. 1998 Jul;14(10):953-61. 10.1002/(SICI)1097-0061(199807)14:10<953::AID-YEA293>3.0.CO;2-U PubMed 9717241.
Backbone
  Vector backbone: pFA6a
  Vector type: Yeast genomic targeting
  Selectable markers: Gentamicin
Growth in bacteria
  Bacterial resistance: Ampicillin, 100 μg/mL
  Growth temperature: 37°C
  Growth strain: DH5alpha
  Copy number: Unknown
Gene/Insert
  Gene/Insert name: GAL1 promoter (alt name: GAL1)
  Species: S. cerevisiae (budding yeast)
  Insert size (bp): 2807
  Entrez Gene: GAL1 (a.k.a. YBR020W)
  Tag / fusion protein: A. gossypii translation elongation factor 1a gene terminator (N terminal on insert); KanR reverse orientation (N terminal on insert); A. gossypii translation elongation factor 1a gene promoter (N terminal on insert); GFP(S65T) (C terminal on insert); yeast ADH1 terminator (C terminal on insert)
  Cloning method: Restriction Enzyme; 5′ cloning site BglII (not destroyed); 3′ cloning site PacI (not destroyed)
  Sequencing primers: 5′ T7_promoter; 3′ Sp6_primer
Terms and licenses: Academic/Nonprofit Terms; Industry Terms: Not Available to Industry
How to cite: pFA6a-kanMX6-PGAL1-GFP was a gift from John Pringle (Addgene plasmid # 41614 ; http://n2t.net/addgene:41614 ; RRID:Addgene_41614)
