>Addgene plasmid #41614 | pFA6a-kanMX6-PGAL1-GFP | addgene partial sequence | sequence record 56527 | Sp6 5'-ATTTAGGTGACACTATAG-3'
GCTGCAGGTCGACGGATCTATATTACCCTGTTATCCCTAGCGGATCTGCCGGTAGAGGTGTGGTCAATAA
GAGCGACCTCATACTATACCTGAGAAAGCAACCTGACCTACAGGAAAGAGTTACTCAAGAATAAGAATTT
TCGTTTTAAAACCTAAGAGTCACTTTAAAATTTGTATACACTTATTTTTTTTATAACTTATTTAATAATA
AAAATCATAAATCATAAGAAATTCGCTTATTTAGAAGTGGCGCGCCCTATTTGTATAGTTCATCCATGCC
ATGTGTAATCCCAGCAGCTGTTACAAACTCAAGAAGGACCATGTGGTCTCTCTTTTCGTTGGGATCTTTC
GAAAGGGCAGATTGTGTGGACAGGTAATGGTTGTCTGGTAAAAGGACAGGGCCATCGCCAATTGGAGTAT
TTTGTTGATAATGGTCTGCTAGTTGAACGCTTCCATCTTCAATGTTGTGTCTAATTTTGAAGTTAACTTT
GATTCCATTCTTTTGTTTGTCTGCCATGATGTATACATTGTGTGAGTTATAGTTGTATTCCAATTTGTGT
CCAAGAATGTTTCCATCTTCTTTAAAATCAATACCTTTTAACTCGATTCTATTAACAAGGGTATCACCTT
CAAACTTGACTTCAGCACGTGTCTTGTAGTTCCCGTCATCTTTGAAAAATATAGTTCTTTCCTGTACATA
ACCTTCGGGCATGGCACTCTTGAAAAAGTCATGCCGTTTCATATGATCTGGGTATCTTGAAAAGCATTGA
ACACCATAAGTGAAAGTAGTGACAAGTGTTGGCCATGGAACAGGTAGTTTTCCAGTAGTGCAAATAAATT
TAAGGGTAAGTTTTCCGTATGTTGCATCACCTTCACCCTCTCCACTGACAGAAAATTTGTGCCCATTAAC
ATCACCATCTAAT
