>Addgene plasmid #41614 | pFA6a-kanMX6-PGAL1-GFP | addgene partial sequence | sequence record 56528 | T7 5'-TAATACGACTCACTATAGGG-3'
CGCATAGGCCACTAGTGGATCTGATATCATCGATGAATTCGAGCTCGTTTAAACTGGATGGCGGCGTTAG
TATCGAATCGACAGCAGTATAGCGACCAGCATTCACATACGATTGACGCATGATATTACTTTCTGCGCAC
TTAACTTCGCATCTGGGCAGATGATGTCGAGGCGAAAAAAAATATAAATCACGCTAACATTTGATTAAAA
TAGAACAACTACAATATAAAAAAACTATACAAATGACAAGTTCTTGAAAACAAGAATCTTTTTATTGTCA
GTACTGATTAGAAAAACTCATCGAGCATCAAATGAAACTGCAATTTATTCATATCAGGATTATCAATACC
ATATTTTTGAAAAAGCCGTTTCTGTAATGAAGGAGAAAACTCACCGAGGCAGTTCCATAGGATGGCAAGA
TCCTGGTATCGGTCTGCGATTCCGACTCGTCCAACATCAATACAACCTATTAATTTCCCCTCGTCAAAAA
TAAGGTTATCAAGTGAGAAATCACCATGAGTGACGACTGAATCCGGTGAGAATGGCAAAAGCTTATGCAT
TTCTTTCCAGACTTGTTCAACAGGCCAGCCATTACGCTCGTCATCAAAATCACTCGCATCAACCAAACCG
TTATTCATTCGTGATTGCGCCTGAGCGAGACGAAATACGCGATCGCTGTTAAAAGGACAATTACAAACAG
GAATCGAATGCAACCGGCGCAGGAACACTGCCAGCGCATCAACAATATTTTCACCTGAATCAGGATATTC
TTCTAATACCTGGAATGCTGTTTTGCCGGGGATCGCAGTGGTGAGTAACCATGCATCATCAGGAGTACGG
ATAAAATGCTTGATGGTCGGAAGAGGCATAAATTCCGTCAGCCAGTTTAGTCTGACCATCTCATCTGTAA
CATCATTGGCAACGCTACCTTTGCCATGTTTCAGAAACAACTCTGGCGCATCGGGCTTCCCATACAATCG
ATAGATTGTCGCACCTGAT
