>Addgene plasmid #41614 | pFA6a-kanMX6-PGAL1-GFP | addgene partial sequence | sequence record 56529 | GFP-R 5'-CCATCTAATTCAACAAGAATTGGGACAAC-3'
AAAGTTCTTCTCCTTTACTGTTAATTAAAGACATTTTGAGATCCGGGTTTTTTCTCCTTGACGTTAAAGT
ATAGAGGTATATTAACAATTTTTTGTTGATACTTTTATTACATTTGAATAAGAAGTAATACAAACCGAAA
ATGTTGAAAGTATTAGTTAAAGTGGTTATGCAGTTTTTGCATTTATATATCTGTTAATAGATCAAAAATC
ATCGCTTCGCTGATTAATTACCCCAGAAATAAGGCTAAAAAACTAATCGCATTATCATCCTATGGTTGTT
AATTTGATTCGTTCATTTGAAGGTTTGTGGGGCCAGGTTACTGCCAATTTTTCCTCTTCATAACCATAAA
AGCTAGTATTGTAGAATCTTTATTGTTCGGAGCAGTGCGGCGCGAGGCACATCTGCGTTTCAGGAACGCG
ACCGGTGAAGACGAGGACGCACGGAGGAGAGTCTTCCTTCGGAGGGCTGTCACCCGCTCGGCGGCTTCTA
ATCCGTACTTCAATATAGCAATGAGCAGTTAAGCGTATTACTGAAAGTTCCAAAGAGAAGGTTTTTTTAG
GCTAAGATAATGGGGCTCTTTACAGATCTGTTTAGCTTGCCTCGTCCCCGCCGGGTCACCCGGCCAGCGA
CATGGAGGCCCAGAATACCCTCCTTGACAGTCTTGACGTGCGCAGCTCAGGGGCATGATGTGACTGTCGC
CCGTACATTTAGCCCATACATCCCCATGTATAATCATTTGCATCCATACATTTTGATGGCCGCACGGCGC
GAAGCAAAAATTACGGCTCCTCGCTGCAGACCTGCGAGCAGGGAAACGCTCCCCTCACAGACGCGTTGAA
TTGTCCCCACGCCGCGCCCCTGTAGAGAAATATAAAAGGTTAGGATTTGCCACTGAGGTTCTTCTTTCAT
ATACTTCCTTTTAAAATCTTGCTAGGATACAGTTCTCACATCACATCCGAACATAAACA
